>Addgene plasmid #182873 | myr-palm-mEGFP(4x) | addgene full sequence | sequence record 359656 | Addgene NGS Result
TAGTTATTAATAGTAATCAATTACGGGGTCATTAGTTCATAGCCCATATATGGAGTTCCGCGTTACATAA
CTTACGGTAAATGGCCCGCCTGGCTGACCGCCCAACGACCCCCGCCCATTGACGTCAATAATGACGTATG
TTCCCATAGTAACGCCAATAGGGACTTTCCATTGACGTCAATGGGTGGAGTATTTACGGTAAACTGCCCA
CTTGGCAGTACATCAAGTGTATCATATGCCAAGTACGCCCCCTATTGACGTCAATGACGGTAAATGGCCC
GCCTGGCATTATGCCCAGTACATGACCTTATGGGACTTTCCTACTTGGCAGTACATCTACGTATTAGTCA
TCGCTATTACCATGGTGATGCGGTTTTGGCAGTACATCAATGGGCGTGGATAGCGGTTTGACTCACGGGG
ATTTCCAAGTCTCCACCCCATTGACGTCAATGGGAGTTTGTTTTGGCACCAAAATCAACGGGACTTTCCA
AAATGTCGTAACAACTCCGCCCCATTGACGCAAATGGGCGGTAGGCGTGTACGGTGGGAGGTCTATATAA
GCAGAGCTGGTTTAGTGAACCGTCAGATCCGCTAGCGCTACCGGACTCAGATCTCGAGCTCAAGCTTCGA
ATTCTGCAGTCGACGGTACCGCGGACCATGGGATGTATTAAATCAAAAAGGAAAGACAATCTCAATGACG
ATGAACCGGTCGCCACCATGGTGAGCAAGGGCGAGGAGCTGTTCACCGGGGTGGTGCCCATCCTGGTCGA
GCTGGACGGCGACGTAAACGGCCACAAGTTCAGCGTGTCCGGCGAGGGCGAGGGCGATGCCACCTACGGC
AAGCTGACCCTGAAGTTCATCTGCACCACCGGCAAGCTGCCCGTGCCCTGGCCCACCCTCGTGACCACCC
TGACCTACGGCGTGCAGTGCTTCAGCCGCTACCCCGACCACATGAAGCAGCACGACTTCTTCAAGTCCGC
CATGCCCGAAGGCTACGTCCAGGAGCGCACCATCTTCTTCAAGGACGACGGCAACTACAAGACCCGCGCC
GAGGTGAAGTTCGAGGGCGACACCCTGGTGAACCGCATCGAGCTGAAGGGCATCGACTTCAAGGAGGACG
GCAACATCCTGGGGCACAAGCTGGAGTACAACTACAACAGCCACAACGTCTATATCATGGCCGACAAGCA
GAAGAACGGCATCAAGGTGAACTTCAAGATCCGCCACAACATCGAGGACGGCAGCGTGCAGCTCGCCGAC
CACTACCAGCAGAACACCCCCATCGGCGACGGCCCCGTGCTGCTGCCCGACAACCACTACCTGAGCACCC
AGTCCAAGCTGAGCAAAGACCCCAACGAGAAGCGCGATCACATGGTCCTGCTGGAGTTCGTGACCGCCGC
CGGGATCACTCTCGGCATGGACGAGCTGTACAAGTCCGGACTCAGATCTCGAGGAATGGTGAGCAAGGGC
GAGGAGCTGTTCACCGGGGTGGTGCCCATCCTGGTCGAGCTGGACGGCGACGTAAACGGCCACAAGTTCA
GCGTGTCCGGCGAGGGCGAGGGCGATGCCACCTACGGCAAGCTGACCCTGAAGTTCATCTGCACCACCGG
CAAGCTGCCCGTGCCCTGGCCCACCCTCGTGACCACCCTGACCTACGGCGTGCAGTGCTTCAGCCGCTAC
CCCGACCACATGAAGCAGCACGACTTCTTCAAGTCCGCCATGCCCGAAGGCTACGTCCAGGAGCGCACCA
TCTTCTTCAAGGACGACGGCAACTACAAGACCCGCGCCGAGGTGAAGTTCGAGGGCGACACCCTGGTGAA
CCGCATCGAGCTGAAGGGCATCGACTTCAAGGAGGACGGCAACATCCTGGGGCACAAGCTGGAGTACAAC
TACAACAGCCACAACGTCTATATCATGGCCGACAAGCAGAAGAACGGCATCAAGGTGAACTTCAAGATCC
GCCACAACATCGAGGACGGCAGCGTGCAGCTCGCCGACCACTACCAGCAGAACACCCCCATCGGCGACGG
CCCCGTGCTGCTGCCCGACAACCACTACCTGAGCACCCAGTCCAAGCTGAGCAAAGACCCCAACGAGAAG
CGCGATCACATGGTCCTGCTGGAGTTCGTGACCGCCGCCGGGATCACTCTCGGCATGGACGAGCTGTACA
AGAGACCGTCGGGATCCATGGTGAGCAAGGGCGAGGAGCTGTTCACCGGGGTGGTGCCCATCCTGGTCGA
GCTGGACGGCGACGTAAACGGCCACAAGTTCAGCGTGTCCGGCGAGGGCGAGGGCGATGCCACCTACGGC
AAGCTGACCCTGAAGTTCATCTGCACCACCGGCAAGCTGCCCGTGCCCTGGCCCACCCTCGTGACCACCC
TGACCTACGGCGTGCAGTGCTTCAGCCGCTACCCCGACCACATGAAGCAGCACGACTTCTTCAAGTCCGC
CATGCCCGAAGGCTACGTCCAGGAGCGCACCATCTTCTTCAAGGACGACGGCAACTACAAGACCCGCGCC
GAGGTGAAGTTCGAGGGCGACACCCTGGTGAACCGCATCGAGCTGAAGGGCATCGACTTCAAGGAGGACG
GCAACATCCTGGGGCACAAGCTGGAGTACAACTACAACAGCCACAACGTCTATATCATGGCCGACAAGCA
GAAGAACGGCATCAAGGTGAACTTCAAGATCCGCCACAACATCGAGGACGGCAGCGTGCAGCTCGCCGAC
CACTACCAGCAGAACACCCCCATCGGCGACGGCCCCGTGCTGCTGCCCGACAACCACTACCTGAGCACCC
AGTCCAAGCTGAGCAAAGACCCCAACGAGAAGCGCGATCACATGGTCCTGCTGGAGTTCGTGACCGCCGC
CGGGATCACTCTCGGCATGGACGAGCTGTACAAGAGACCGGTCGCCACCATGGTGAGCAAGGGCGAGGAG
CTGTTCACCGGGGTGGTGCCCATCCTGGTCGAGCTGGACGGCGACGTAAACGGCCACAAGTTCAGCGTGT
CCGGCGAGGGCGAGGGCGATGCCACCTACGGCAAGCTGACCCTGAAGTTCATCTGCACCACCGGCAAGCT
GCCCGTGCCCTGGCCCACCCTCGTGACCACCCTGACCTACGGCGTGCAGTGCTTCAGCCGCTACCCCGAC
CACATGAAGCAGCACGACTTCTTCAAGTCCGCCATGCCCGAAGGCTACGTCCAGGAGCGCACCATCTTCT
TCAAGGACGACGGCAACTACAAGACCCGCGCCGAGGTGAAGTTCGAGGGCGACACCCTGGTGAACCGCAT
CGAGCTGAAGGGCATCGACTTCAAGGAGGACGGCAACATCCTGGGGCACAAGCTGGAGTACAACTACAAC
AGCCACAACGTCTATATCATGGCCGACAAGCAGAAGAACGGCATCAAGGTGAACTTCAAGATCCGCCACA
ACATCGAGGACGGCAGCGTGCAGCTCGCCGACCACTACCAGCAGAACACCCCCATCGGCGACGGCCCCGT
GCTGCTGCCCGACAACCACTACCTGAGCACCCAGTCCAAGCTGAGCAAAGACCCCAACGAGAAGCGCGAT
CACATGGTCCTGCTGGAGTTCGTGACCGCCGCCGGGATCACTCTCGGCATGGACGAGCTGTACAAGTAAA
GCGGCCGCGACTCTAGATCATAATCAGCCATACCACATTTGTAGAGGTTTTACTTGCTTTAAAAAACCTC
CCACACCTCCCCCTGAACCTGAAACATAAAATGAATGCAATTGTTGTTGTTAACTTGTTTATTGCAGCTT
ATAATGGTTACAAATAAAGCAATAGCATCACAAATTTCACAAATAAAGCATTTTTTTCACTGCATTCTAG
TTGTGGTTTGTCCAAACTCATCAATGTATCTTAAGGCGTAAATTGTAAGCGTTAATATTTTGTTAAAATT
CGCGTTAAATTTTTGTTAAATCAGCTCATTTTTTAACCAATAGGCCGAAATCGGCAAAATCCCTTATAAA
TCAAAAGAATAGACCGAGATAGGGT
[37 nt withheld, positions 4016-4052]
AAAGAACGTGGACTCCAACGTCAAAGG
[49 nt withheld, positions 4080-4128]
T
[91 nt withheld, positions 4130-4220]
G
[124 nt withheld, positions 4222-4345]
CAGGTGGCACTTTTCGGGGAAATGTGCGCGGAACCCCTATTTGTTTATTTTTCTAAATACATTCAAATAT
GTATCCGCTCATGAGACAATAACCCTGATAAATGCTTCAATAATATTGAAAAAGGAAGAGTCCTGAGGCG
GAAAGAACCAGCTGTGGAATGTGTGTCAGTTAGGGTGTGGAAAGTCCCCAGGCTCCCCAGCAGGCAGAAG
TATGCAAAGCATGCATCTCAATTAGTCAGCAACCAGGTGTGGAAAGTCCCCAGGCTCCCCAGCAGGCAGA
AGTATGCAAAGCATGCATCTCAATTAGTCAGCAACCATAGTCCCGCCCCTAACTCCGCCCATCCCGCCCC
TAACTCCGCCCAGTTCCGCCCATTCTCCGCCCCATGGCTGACTAATTTTTTTTATTTATGCAGAGGCCGA
GGCCGCCTCGGCCTCTGAGCTATTCCAGAAGTAGTGAGGAGGCTTTTTTGGAGGCCTAGGCTTTTGCAAA
GATCGATCAAGAGACAGGATGAGGATCGTTTCGCATGATTGAACAAGATGGATTGCACGCAGGTTCTCCG
GCCGCTTGGGTGGAGAGGCTATTCGGCTATGACTGGGCACAACAGACAATCGGCTGCTCTGATGCCGCCG
TGTTCCGGCTGTCAGCGCAGGGGCGCCCGGTTCTTTTTGTCAAGACCGACCTGTCCGGTGCCCTGAATGA
ACTGCAAGACGAGGCAGCGCGGCTATCGTGGCTGGCCACGACGGGCGTTCCTTGCGCAGCTGTGCTCGAC
GTTGTCACTGAAGCGGGAAGGGACTGGCTGCTATTGGGCGAAGTGCCGGGGCAGGATCTCCTGTCATCTC
ACCTTGCTCCTGCCGAGAAAGTATCCATCATGGCTGATGCAATGCGGCGGCTGCATACGCTTGATCCGGC
TACCTGCCCATTCGACCACCAAGCGAAACATCGCATCGAGCGAGCACGTACTCGGATGGAAGCCGGTCTT
GTCGATCAGGATGATCTGGACGAAGAGCATCAGGGGCTCGCGCCAGCCGAACTGTTCGCCAGGCTCAAGG
CGAGCATGCCCGACGGCGAGGATCTCGTCGTGACCCATGGCGATGCCTGCTTGCCGAATATCATGGTGGA
AAATGGCCGCTTTTCTGGATTCATCGACTGTGGCCGGCTGGGTGTGGCGGACCGCTATCAGGACATAGCG
TTGGCTACCCGTGATATTGCTGAAGAGCTTGGCGGCGAATGGGCTGACCGCTTCCTCGTGCTTTACGGTA
TCGCCGCTCCCGATTCGCAGCGCATCGCCTTCTATCGCCTTCTTGACGAGTTCTTCTGAGCGGGACTCTG
GGGTTCGAAATGACCGACCAAGCGACGCCCAACCTGCCATCACGAGATTTCGATTCCACCGCCGCCTTCT
ATGAAAGGTTGGGCTTCGGAATCGTTTTCCGGGACGCCGGCTGGATGATCCTCCAGCGCGGGGATCTCAT
GCTGGAGTTCTTCGCCCACCCTAGGGGGAGGCTAACTGAAACACGGAAGGAGACAATACCGGAAGGAACC
CGCGCTATGACGGCAATAAAAAGACAGAATAAAACGCACGGTGTTGGGTCGTTTGTTCATAAACGCGGGG
TTCGGTCCCAGGGCTGGCACTCTGTCGATACCCCACCGAGACCCCATTGGGGCCAATACGCCCGCGTTTC
TTCCTTTTCCCCACCCCACCCCCCAAGTTCGGGTGAAGGCCCAGGGCTCGCAGCCAACGTCGGGGCGGCA
GGCCCTGCCATAGCCTCAGGTTACTCATATATACTTTAGATTGATTTAAAACTTCATTTTTAATTTAAAA
GGATCTAGGTGAAGATCCTTTTTGATAATCTCATGACCAAAATCCCTTAACGTGAGTTTTCGTTCCACTG
AGCGTCAGACCCCGTAGAAAAGATCAAAGGATCTTCTTGAGATCCTTTTTTTCTGCGCGTAATCTGCTGC
TTGCAAACAAAAAAACCACCGCTACCAGCGGTGGTTTGTTTGCCGGATCAAGAGCTACCAACTCTTTTTC
CGAAGGTAACTGGCTTCAGCAGAGCGCAGATACCAAATACTGTTCTTCTAGTGTAGCCGTAGTTAGGCCA
CCACTTCAAGAACTCTGTAGCACCGCCTACATACCTCGCTCTGCTAATCCTGTTACCAGTGGCTGCTGCC
AGTGGCGATAAGTCGTGTCTTACCGGGTTGGACTCAAGACGATAGTTACCGGATAAGGCGCAGCGGTCGG
GCTGAACGGGGGGTTCGTGCACACAGCCCAGCTTGGAGCGAACGACCTACACCGAACTGAGATACCTACA
GCGTGAGCTATGAGAAAGCGCCACGCTTCCCGAAGGGAGAAAGGCGGACAGGTATCCGGTAAGCGGCAGG
GTCGGAACAGGAGAGCGCACGAGGGAGCTTCCAGGGGGAAACGCCTGGTATCTTTATAGTCCTGTCGGGT
TTCGCCACCTCTGACTTGAGCGTCGATTTTTGTGATGCTCGTCAGGGGGGCGGAGCCTATGGAAAAACGC
CAGCAACGCGGCCTTTTTACGGTTCCTGGCCTTTTGCTGGCCTTTTGCTCACATGTTCTTTCCTGCGTTA
TCCCCTGATTCTGTGGATAACCGTATTACCGCCATGCAT
Features (pLannotate 1.2.2; 18 found; start..end, strand, type, name):
     61..364     +  enhancer       CMV enhancer: human cytomegalovirus immediate early enhancer
    365..568     +  promoter       CMV promoter: human cytomegalovirus (CMV) immediate early promoter
    591..654     +  misc_feature   MCS (fragment): multiple cloning site
    718..1434    +  CDS            mEGFP: mEGFP is a basic (constitutively fluorescent) green fluorescent protein published in 2002, derived from Aequorea victoria. It has moderate acid sensitivity.
   1435..1453    +  misc_feature   MCS (fragment): multiple cloning site
   1456..2172    +  CDS            mEGFP: mEGFP is a basic (constitutively fluorescent) green fluorescent protein published in 2002, derived from Aequorea victoria. It has moderate acid sensitivity.
   2188..2904    +  CDS            mEGFP: mEGFP is a basic (constitutively fluorescent) green fluorescent protein published in 2002, derived from Aequorea victoria. It has moderate acid sensitivity.
   2920..3639    +  CDS            mEGFP: enhanced GFP with monomerizing A206K mutation (Zacharias et al., 2002) mammalian codon-optimized
   3656..3739    +  CDS            large T antigen (fragment): large T antigen from SV40 (simian virus 40)
   3762..3883    +  polyA_signal   SV40 poly(A) signal: SV40 polyadenylation signal
   3917..4345    -  rep_origin     f1 ori (sequence partly withheld): f1 bacteriophage origin of replication; arrow indicates direction of (+) strand synthesis
   4372..4476    +  promoter       AmpR promoter: bla
   4478..4835    +  promoter       SV40 promoter: SV40 enhancer and early promoter
   4870..5664    +  CDS            NeoR/KanR: aminoglycoside phosphotransferase from Tn5; aph(3')-II (or nptII); confers resistance to neomycin, kanamycin, and G418 (Geneticin®)
   5685..5837    +  CDS            ble (fragment): BLE_KLEPN - Experimental evidence at protein level: Swiss-Prot protein existence level 1. Binding protein with a strong affinity to the bleomycin family of antibiotics. Binds to CL990; an antimitotic-antibiotic compound. From Klebsiella pneumoniae.
   5896..5943    +  polyA_signal   HSV TK poly(A) signal: herpes simplex virus thymidine kinase polyadenylation signal (Cole and Stacy, 1985)
   6034..6050    -  polyA_signal   bGH poly(A) signal (fragment): bovine growth hormone polyadenylation signal
   6272..6860    +  rep_origin     ori: high-copy-number ColE1/pMB1/pBR322/pUC origin of replication
