[The description below was written by a language model from this plasmid's Addgene catalogue record and pLannotate feature annotations shown in this document.]
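Description:
myr-palm-mEGFP(4x) is a mammalian expression plasmid of about 7 kb built on the mEGFP-C1 backbone. It encodes four tandem copies of monomeric EGFP targeted to the plasma membrane. Expression is driven by the human cytomegalovirus immediate-early enhancer and promoter and terminated by an SV40 polyadenylation signal. The feature table shows four consecutive mEGFP coding sequences on the same strand, separated only by short gaps that include residual multiple-cloning-site sequence, consistent with a single concatenated fusion protein. mEGFP carries the monomerizing A206K mutation, which limits self-association of the fluorophore units. The myristoylation/palmitoylation signal named in the title is not annotated as a separate feature. It presumably sits in the short unannotated stretch between the upstream cloning-site fragment and the first mEGFP, but the record does not define it. Such lipidation motifs anchor a protein to the inner leaflet of the plasma membrane. The cloning sites used are recorded as unknown.

For propagation, the plasmid has a high-copy ColE1/pUC-type origin and an f1 phage origin. A single NeoR/KanR (aph(3')-II) gene sits behind tandem bacterial (bla) and SV40 early promoters, with an HSV TK polyadenylation signal. It gives kanamycin selection in bacteria and can give G418 selection in mammalian cells. The short large T antigen, ble and bGH poly(A) fragments look like backbone remnants or annotation artefacts rather than functional parts.

The stated purpose is a membrane-localized homo-tetramer expression vector. The associated study used fluorescence fluctuation microscopy, so the construct most plausibly serves as a brightness calibration standard of known oligomeric state for measuring the multimerization of membrane-associated proteins.
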