Addgene plasmid #182873: myr-palm-mEGFP(4x)
Purpose: Homo-tetramer expression vector with plasma membrane localization signal
Depositing lab: Salvatore Chiantia. Depositing organization: Universitaet Potsdam. Publication: Influenza A M2 recruits M1 to the plasma membrane: A fluorescence fluctuation microscopy study. Petrich A, Dunsing V, Bobone S, Chiantia S. Biophys J. 2021 Dec 21;120(24):5478-5490. doi: 10.1016/j.bpj.2021.11.023. Epub 2021 Nov 19. PubMed 34808098.
Backbone
  Vector backbone: mEGFP-C1
  Vector type: Mammalian Expression
Growth in bacteria
  Bacterial resistance: Kanamycin, 50 μg/mL
  Growth temperature: 37°C
  Growth strain: DH5alpha
  Copy number: High Copy
Gene/Insert
  Gene/Insert name: myr-palm-mEGFP(4x)
  Species: Other
  Cloning method: Restriction Enzyme; 5′ cloning site Unknown (unknown if destroyed); 3′ cloning site Unknown (unknown if destroyed)
Terms and licenses: Academic/Nonprofit Terms; Industry Terms: Not Available to Industry
How to cite: myr-palm-mEGFP(4x) was a gift from Salvatore Chiantia (Addgene plasmid # 182873 ; http://n2t.net/addgene:182873 ; RRID:Addgene_182873)
